>Addgene plasmid #216733 | pLenti-U6-sgCTG-CAG-Cas9D10A nickase-Blast | addgene full sequence | sequence record 430318 | Addgene NGS Result
GTCGACGGATCGGGAGATCTCCCGATCCCCTATGGTGCACTCTCAGTACAATCTGCTCTGATGCCGCATA
GTTAAGCCAGTATCTGCTCCCTGCTTGTGTGTTGGAGGTCGCTGAGTAGTGCGCGAGCAAAATTTAAGCT
ACAACAAGGCAAGGCTTGACCGACAATTGCATGAAGAATCTGCTTAGGGTTAGGCGTTTTGCGCTGCTTC
GCGATGTACGGGCCAGATATACGCGTTGACATTGATTATTGACTAGTTATTAATAGTAATCAATTACGGG
GTCATTAGTTCATAGCCCATATATGGAGTTCCGCGTTACATAACTTACGGTAAATGGCCCGCCTGGCTGA
CCGCCCAACGACCCCCGCCCATTGACGTCAATAATGACGTATGTTCCCATAGTAACGCCAATAGGGACTT
TCCATTGACGTCAATGGGTGGAGTATTTACGGTAAACTGCCCACTTGGCAGTACATCAAGTGTATCATAT
GCCAAGTACGCCCCCTATTGACGTCAATGACGGTAAATGGCCCGCCTGGCATTATGCCCAGTACATGACC
TTATGGGACTTTCCTACTTGGCAGTACATCTACGTATTAGTCATCGCTATTACCATGGTGATGCGGTTTT
GGCAGTACATCAATGGGCGTGGATAGCGGTTTGACTCACGGGGATTTCCAAGTCTCCACCCCATTGACGT
CAATGGGAGTTTGTTTTGGCACCAAAATCAACGGGACTTTCCAAAATGTCGTAACAACTCCGCCCCATTG
ACGCAAATGGGCGGTAGGCGTGTACGGTGGGAGGTCTATATAAGCAGCGCGTTTTGCCTGTACTGGGTCT
CTCTGGTTAGACCAGATCTGAGCCTGGGAGCTCTCTGGCTAACTAGGGAACCCACTGCTTAAGCCTCAAT
AAAGCTTGCCTTGAGTGCTTCAAGTAGTGTGTGCCCGTCTGTTGTGTGACTCTGGTAACTAGAGATCCCT
CAGACCCTTTTAGTCAGTGTGGAAAATCTCTAGCAGTGGCGCCCGAACAGGGACTTGAAAGCGAAAGGGA
AACCAGAGGAGCTCTCTCGACGCAGGACTCGGCTTGCTGAAGCGCGCACGGCAAGAGGCGAGGGGCGGCG
ACTGGTGAGTACGCCAAAAATTTTGACTAGCGGAGGCTAGAAGGAGAGAGATGGGTGCGAGAGCGTCAGT
ATTAAGCGGGGGAGAATTAGATCGCGATGGGAAAAAATTCGGTTAAGGCCAGGGGGAAAGAAAAAATATA
AATTAAAACATATAGTATGGGCAAGCAGGGAGCTAGAACGATTCGCAGTTAATCCTGGCCTGTTAGAAAC
ATCAGAAGGCTGTAGACAAATACTGGGACAGCTACAACCATCCCTTCAGACAGGATCAGAAGAACTTAGA
TCATTATATAATACAGTAGCAACCCTCTATTGTGTGCATCAAAGGATAGAGATAAAAGACACCAAGGAAG
CTTTAGACAAGATAGAGGAAGAGCAAAACAAAAGTAAGACCACCGCACAGCAAGCGGCCGCTGATCTTCA
GACCTGGAGGAGGAGATATGAGGGACAATTGGAGAAGTGAATTATATAAATATAAAGTAGTAAAAATTGA
ACCATTAGGAGTAGCACCCACCAAGGCAAAGAGAAGAGTGGTGCAGAGAGAAAAAAGAGCAGTGGGAATA
GGAGCTTTGTTCCTTGGGTTCTTGGGAGCAGCAGGAAGCACTATGGGCGCAGCGTCAATGACGCTGACGG
TACAGGCCAGACAATTATTGTCTGGTATAGTGCAGCAGCAGAACAATTTGCTGAGGGCTATTGAGGCGCA
ACAGCATCTGTTGCAACTCACAGTCTGGGGCATCAAGCAGCTCCAGGCAAGAATCCTGGCTGTGGAAAGA
TACCTAAAGGATCAACAGCTCCTGGGGATTTGGGGTTGCTCTGGAAAACTCATTTGCACCACTGCTGTGC
CTTGGAATGCTAGTTGGAGTAATAAATCTCTGGAACAGATTTGGAATCACACGACCTGGATGGAGTGGGA
CAGAGAAATTAACAATTACACAAGCTTAATACACTCCTTAATTGAAGAATCGCAAAACCAGCAAGAAAAG
AATGAACAAGAATTATTGGAATTAGATAAATGGGCAAGTTTGTGGAATTGGTTTAACATAACAAATTGGC
TGTGGTATATAAAATTATTCATAATGATAGTAGGAGGCTTGGTAGGTTTAAGAATAGTTTTTGCTGTACT
TTCTATAGTGAATAGAGTTAGGCAGGGATATTCACCATTATCGTTTCAGACCCACCTCCCAACCCCGAGG
GGACCCGACAGGCCCGAAGGAATAGAAGAAGAAGGTGGAGAGAGAGACAGAGACAGATCCATTCGATTAG
TGAACGGATCGGCACTGCGTGCGCCAATTCTGCAGACAAATGGCTGTATTCATCCACAATTTTAAAAGAA
AAGGGGGGATTGGGGGGTACAGTGCAGGGGAAAGAATAGTAGACATAATAGCAACAGACATACAAACTAA
AGAATTACAAAAACAAATTACAAAAATTCAAAATTTTCGGGTTTATTACAGGGACAGCAGAGATCCAGTT
TGGTTAATTAAGCTACCTAGGTCTTGAAAGGAGTGGGAATTGGCTCCGGTGCCCGTCAGTGAGGGCCTAT
TTCCCATGATTCCTTCATATTTGCATATACGATACAAGGCTGTTAGAGAGATAATTAGAATTAATTTGAC
TGTAAACACAAAGATATTAGTACAAAATACGTGACGTAGAAAGTAATAATTTCTTGGGTAGTTTGCAGTT
TTAAAATTATGTTTTAAAATGGACTATCATATGCTTACCGTAACTTGAAAGTATTTCGATTTCTTGGCTT
TATATATCTTGTGGAAAGGACGAATTCGATATCAAGCTTCTGCTGCTGCTGCTGCTGCGTTTTAGAGCTA
GAAATAGCAAGTTAAAATAAGGCTAGTCCGTTATCAACTTGAAAAAGTGGCACCGAGTCGGTGCTTTTTT
TTCTAGAGGGTACCGGGGCCCGCCTAGGTAGTTATTAATAGTAATCAATTACGGGGTCATTAGTTCATAG
CCCATATATGGAGTTCCGGCGTTACATAACTTACGGTAAATGGCCCGCCTGGCTGACCGCCCAACGACCC
CCGCCCATTGACGTCAATAATGACGTATGTTCCCATAGTAACGCCAATAGGGACTTTCCATTGACGTCAA
TGGGTGGAGTATTTACGGTAAACTGCCCACTTGGCAGTACATCAAGTGTATCATATGCCAAGTACGCCCC
CTATTGACGTCAATGACGGTAAATGGCCCGCCTGGCATTATGCCCAGTACATGACCTTATGGGACTTTCC
TACTTGGCAGTACATCTACGTATTAGTCATCGCTATTACCATGGTCGAGGTGAGCCCCACGTTCTGCTTC
ACTCTCCCCATCTCCCCCCCCTCCCCACCCCCAATTTTGTATTTATTTATTTTTTAATTATTTTGTGCAG
CGATGGGGGCGGGGGGGGGGGGGGGGCGCGCGCCRGGSGGGGSGGGGSGGGGSGRGGGGSGGGGCGGGGC
GAGGCGGAGAGGTGCGGCGGCAGCCAATCAGAGCGGCGCGCTCCGAAAGTTTCCTTTTATGGCGAGGCGG
CGGCGGCGGCGGCCCTATAAAAAGCGAAGCGCGCGGCGGGCGGACCGGTTCTAGAGCGCTGCCACCATGG
ACAAGAAGTACAGCATCGGCCTGGCCATCGGCACCAACTCTGTGGGCTGGGCCGTGATCACCGACGAGTA
CAAGGTGCCCAGCAAGAAATTCAAGGTGCTGGGCAACACCGACCGGCACAGCATCAAGAAGAACCTGATC
GGAGCCCTGCTGTTCGACAGCGGCGAAACAGCCGAGGCCACCCGGCTGAAGAGAACCGCCAGAAGAAGAT
ACACCAGACGGAAGAACCGGATCTGCTATCTGCAAGAGATCTTCAGCAACGAGATGGCCAAGGTGGACGA
CAGCTTCTTCCACAGACTGGAAGAGTCCTTCCTGGTGGAAGAGGATAAGAAGCACGAGCGGCACCCCATC
TTCGGCAACATCGTGGACGAGGTGGCCTACCACGAGAAGTACCCCACCATCTACCACCTGAGAAAGAAAC
TGGTGGACAGCACCGACAAGGCCGACCTGCGGCTGATCTATCTGGCCCTGGCCCACATGATCAAGTTCCG
GGGCCACTTCCTGATCGAGGGCGACCTGAACCCCGACAACAGCGACGTGGACAAGCTGTTCATCCAGCTG
GTGCAGACCTACAACCAGCTGTTCGAGGAAAACCCCATCAACGCCAGCGGCGTGGACGCCAAGGCCATCC
TGTCTGCCAGACTGAGCAAGAGCAGACGGCTGGAAAATCTGATCGCCCAGCTGCCCGGCGAGAAGAAGAA
TGGCCTGTTCGGCAACCTGATTGCCCTGAGCCTGGGCCTGACCCCCAACTTCAAGAGCAACTTCGACCTG
GCCGAGGATGCCAAACTGCAGCTGAGCAAGGACACCTACGACGACGACCTGGACAACCTGCTGGCCCAGA
TCGGCGACCAGTACGCCGACCTGTTTCTGGCCGCCAAGAACCTGTCCGACGCCATCCTGCTGAGCGACAT
CCTGAGAGTGAACACCGAGATCACCAAGGCCCCCCTGAGCGCCTCTATGATCAAGAGATACGACGAGCAC
CACCAGGACCTGACCCTGCTGAAAGCTCTCGTGCGGCAGCAGCTGCCTGAGAAGTACAAAGAGATTTTCT
TCGACCAGAGCAAGAACGGCTACGCCGGCTACATTGACGGCGGAGCCAGCCAGGAAGAGTTCTACAAGTT
CATCAAGCCCATCCTGGAAAAGATGGACGGCACCGAGGAACTGCTCGTGAAGCTGAACAGAGAGGACCTG
CTGCGGAAGCAGCGGACCTTCGACAACGGCAGCATCCCCCACCAGATCCACCTGGGAGAGCTGCACGCCA
TTCTGCGGCGGCAGGAAGATTTTTACCCATTCCTGAAGGACAACCGGGAAAAGATCGAGAAGATCCTGAC
CTTCCGCATCCCCTACTACGTGGGCCCTCTGGCCAGGGGAAACAGCAGATTCGCCTGGATGACCAGAAAG
AGCGAGGAAACCATCACCCCCTGGAACTTCGAGGAAGTGGTGGACAAGGGCGCTTCCGCCCAGAGCTTCA
TCGAGCGGATGACCAACTTCGATAAGAACCTGCCCAACGAGAAGGTGCTGCCCAAGCACAGCCTGCTGTA
CGAGTACTTCACCGTGTATAACGAGCTGACCAAAGTGAAATACGTGACCGAGGGAATGAGAAAGCCCGCC
TTCCTGAGCGGCGAGCAGAAAAAGGCCATCGTGGACCTGCTGTTCAAGACCAACCGGAAAGTGACCGTGA
AGCAGCTGAAAGAGGACTACTTCAAGAAAATCGAGTGCTTCGACTCCGTGGAAATCTCCGGCGTGGAAGA
TCGGTTCAACGCCTCCCTGGGCACATACCACGATCTGCTGAAAATTATCAAGGACAAGGACTTCCTGGAC
AATGAGGAAAACGAGGACATTCTGGAAGATATCGTGCTGACCCTGACACTGTTTGAGGACAGAGAGATGA
TCGAGGAACGGCTGAAAACCTATGCCCACCTGTTCGACGACAAAGTGATGAAGCAGCTGAAGCGGCGGAG
ATACACCGGCTGGGGCAGGCTGAGCCGGAAGCTGATCAACGGCATCCGGGACAAGCAGTCCGGCAAGACA
ATCCTGGATTTCCTGAAGTCCGACGGCTTCGCCAACAGAAACTTCATGCAGCTGATCCACGACGACAGCC
TGACCTTTAAAGAGGACATCCAGAAAGCCCAGGTGTCCGGCCAGGGCGATAGCCTGCACGAGCACATTGC
CAATCTGGCCGGCAGCCCCGCCATTAAGAAGGGCATCCTGCAGACAGTGAAGGTGGTGGACGAGCTCGTG
AAAGTGATGGGCCGGCACAAGCCCGAGAACATCGTGATCGAAATGGCCAGAGAGAACCAGACCACCCAGA
AGGGACAGAAGAACAGCCGCGAGAGAATGAAGCGGATCGAAGAGGGCATCAAAGAGCTGGGCAGCCAGAT
CCTGAAAGAACACCCCGTGGAAAACACCCAGCTGCAGAACGAGAAGCTGTACCTGTACTACCTGCAGAAT
GGGCGGGATATGTACGTGGACCAGGAACTGGACATCAACCGGCTGTCCGACTACGATGTGGACCATATCG
TGCCTCAGAGCTTTCTGAAGGACGACTCCATCGACAACAAGGTGCTGACCAGAAGCGACAAGAACCGGGG
CAAGAGCGACAACGTGCCCTCCGAAGAGGTCGTGAAGAAGATGAAGAACTACTGGCGGCAGCTGCTGAAC
GCCAAGCTGATTACCCAGAGAAAGTTCGACAATCTGACCAAGGCCGAGAGAGGCGGCCTGAGCGAACTGG
ATAAGGCCGGCTTCATCAAGAGACAGCTGGTGGAAACCCGGCAGATCACAAAGCACGTGGCACAGATCCT
GGACTCCCGGATGAACACTAAGTACGACGAGAATGACAAGCTGATCCGGGAAGTGAAAGTGATCACCCTG
AAGTCCAAGCTGGTGTCCGATTTCCGGAAGGATTTCCAGTTTTACAAAGTGCGCGAGATCAACAACTACC
ACCACGCCCACGACGCCTACCTGAACGCCGTCGTGGGAACCGCCCTGATCAAAAAGTACCCTAAGCTGGA
AAGCGAGTTCGTGTACGGCGACTACAAGGTGTACGACGTGCGGAAGATGATCGCCAAGAGCGAGCAGGAA
ATCGGCAAGGCTACCGCCAAGTACTTCTTCTACAGCAACATCATGAACTTTTTCAAGACCGAGATTACCC
TGGCCAACGGCGAGATCCGGAAGCGGCCTCTGATCGAGACAAACGGCGAAACCGGGGAGATCGTGTGGGA
TAAGGGCCGGGATTTTGCCACCGTGCGGAAAGTGCTGAGCATGCCCCAAGTGAATATCGTGAAAAAGACC
GAGGTGCAGACAGGCGGCTTCAGCAAAGAGTCTATCCTGCCCAAGAGGAACAGCGATAAGCTGATCGCCA
GAAAGAAGGACTGGGACCCTAAGAAGTACGGCGGCTTCGACAGCCCCACCGTGGCCTATTCTGTGCTGGT
GGTGGCCAAAGTGGAAAAGGGCAAGTCCAAGAAACTGAAGAGTGTGAAAGAGCTGCTGGGGATCACCATC
ATGGAAAGAAGCAGCTTCGAGAAGAATCCCATCGACTTTCTGGAAGCCAAGGGCTACAAAGAAGTGAAAA
AGGACCTGATCATCAAGCTGCCTAAGTACTCCCTGTTCGAGCTGGAAAACGGCCGGAAGAGAATGCTGGC
CTCTGCCGGCGAACTGCAGAAGGGAAACGAACTGGCCCTGCCCTCCAAATATGTGAACTTCCTGTACCTG
GCCAGCCACTATGAGAAGCTGAAGGGCTCCCCCGAGGATAATGAGCAGAAACAGCTGTTTGTGGAACAGC
ACAAGCACTACCTGGACGAGATCATCGAGCAGATCAGCGAGTTCTCCAAGAGAGTGATCCTGGCCGACGC
TAATCTGGACAAAGTGCTGTCCGCCTACAACAAGCACCGGGATAAGCCCATCAGAGAGCAGGCCGAGAAT
ATCATCCACCTGTTTACCCTGACCAATCTGGGAGCCCCTGCCGCCTTCAAGTACTTTGACACCACCATCG
ACCGGAAGAGGTACACCAGCACCAAAGAGGTGCTGGACGCCACCCTGATCCACCAGAGCATCACCGGCCT
GTACGAGACACGGATCGACCTGTCTCAGCTGGGAGGCGACAAGCGACCTGCCGCCACAAAGAAGGCTGGA
CAGGCTAAGAAGAAGAAAGATTACAAAGACGATGACGATAAGGGATCCGGCGCAACAAACTTCTCTCTGC
TGAAACAAGCCGGAGATGTCGAAGAGAATCCTGGACCGATGGCCAAGCCTTTGTCTCAAGAAGAATCCAC
CCTCATTGAAAGAGCAACGGCTACAATCAACAGCATCCCCATCTCTGAAGACTACAGCGTCGCCAGCGCA
GCTCTCTCTAGCGACGGCCGCATCTTCACTGGTGTCAATGTATATCATTTTACTGGGGGACCTTGTGCAG
AACTCGTGGTGCTGGGCACTGCTGCTGCTGCGGCAGCTGGCAACCTGACTTGTATCGTCGCGATCGGAAA
TGAGAACAGGGGCATCTTGAGCCCCTGCGGACGGTGCCGACAGGTGCTTCTCGATCTGCATCCTGGGATC
AAAGCCATAGTGAAGGACAGTGATGGACAGCCGACGGCAGTTGGGATTCGTGAATTGCTGCCCTCTGGTT
ATGTGTGGGAGGGCTAAGAATTCGATATCAAGCTTATCGATAATCAACCTCTGGATTACAAAATTTGTGA
AAGATTGACTGGTATTCTTAACTATGTTGCTCCTTTTACGCTATGTGGATACGCTGCTTTAATGCCTTTG
TATCATGCTATTGCTTCCCGTATGGCTTTCATTTTCTCCTCCTTGTATAAATCCTGGTTGCTGTCTCTTT
ATGAGGAGTTGTGGCCCGTTGTCAGGCAACGTGGCGTGGTGTGCACTGTGTTTGCTGACGCAACCCCCAC
TGGTTGGGGCATTGCCACCACCTGTCAGCTCCTTTCCGGGACTTTCGCTTTCCCCCTCCCTATTGCCACG
GCGGAACTCATCGCCGCCTGCCTTGCCCGCTGCTGGACAGGGGCTCGGCTGTTGGGCACTGACAATTCCG
TGGTGTTGTCGGGGAAATCATCGTCCTTTCCTTGGCTGCTCGCCTGTGTTGCCACCTGGATTCTGCGCGG
GACGTCCTTCTGCTACGTCCCTTCGGCCCTCAATCCAGCGGACCTTCCTTCCCGCGGCCTGCTGCCGGCT
CTGCGGCCTCTTCCGCGTCTTCGCCTTCGCCCTCAGACGAGTCGGATCTCCCTTTGGGCCGCCTCCCCGC
ATCGATACCGTCGACCTCGAGACCTAGAAAAACATGGAGCAATCACAAGTAGCAATACAGCAGCTACCAA
TGCTGATTGTGCCTGGCTAGAAGCACAAGAGGAGGAGGAGGTGGGTTTTCCAGTCACACCTCAGGTACCT
TTAAGACCAATGACTTACAAGGCAGCTGTAGATCTTAGCCACTTTTTAAAAGAAAAGGGGGGACTGGAAG
GGCTAATTCACTCCCAACGAAGACAAGATATCCTTGATCTGTGGATCTACCACACACAAGGCTACTTCCC
TGATTGGCAGAACTACACACCAGGGCCAGGGATCAGATATCCACTGACCTTTGGATGGTGCTACAAGCTA
GTACCAGTTGAGCAAGAGAAGGTAGAAGAAGCCAATGAAGGAGAGAACACCCGCTTGTTACACCCTGTGA
GCCTGCATGGGATGGATGACCCGGAGAGAGAAGTATTAGAGTGGAGGTTTGACAGCCGCCTAGCATTTCA
TCACATGGCCCGAGAGCTGCATCCGGACTGTACTGGGTCTCTCTGGTTAGACCAGATCTGAGCCTGGGAG
CTCTCTGGCTAACTAGGGAACCCACTGCTTAAGCCTCAATAAAGCTTGCCTTGAGTGCTTCAAGTAGTGT
GTGCCCGTCTGTTGTGTGACTCTGGTAACTAGAGATCCCTCAGACCCTTTTAGTCAGTGTGGAAAATCTC
TAGCAGGGCCCGTTTAAACCCGCTGATCAGCCTCGACTGTGCCTTCTAGTTGCCAGCCATCTGTTGTTTG
CCCCTCCCCCGTGCCTTCCTTGACCCTGGAAGGTGCCACTCCCACTGTCCTTTCCTAATAAAATGAGGAA
ATTGCATCGCATTGTCTGAGTAGGTGTCATTCTATTCTGGGGGGTGGGGTGGGGCAGGACAGCAAGGGGG
AGGATTGGGAAGACAATAGCAGGCATGCTGGGGATGCGGTGGGCTCTATGGCTTCTGAGGCGGAAAGAAC
CAGCTGGGGCTCTAGGGGGTATCCCC
[124 nt withheld, positions 9967-10090]
C
[91 nt withheld, positions 10092-10182]
A
[49 nt withheld, positions 10184-10232]
CCTTTGACGTTGGAGTCCACGTTCTTT
[37 nt withheld, positions 10260-10296]
ACCCTATCTCGGTCTATTCTTTTGATTTATAAGGGATTTTGCCGATTTCGGCCTATTGGTTAAAAAATGA
GCTGATTTAACAAAAATTTAACGCGAATTAATTCTGTGGAATGTGTGTCAGTTAGGGTGTGGAAAGTCCC
CAGGCTCCCCAGCAGGCAGAAGTATGCAAAGCATGCATCTCAATTAGTCAGCAACCAGGTGTGGAAAGTC
CCCAGGCTCCCCAGCAGGCAGAAGTATGCAAAGCATGCATCTCAATTAGTCAGCAACCATAGTCCCGCCC
CTAACTCCGCCCATCCCGCCCCTAACTCCGCCCAGTTCCGCCCATTCTCCGCCCCATGGCTGACTAATTT
TTTTTATTTATGCAGAGGCCGAGGCCGCCTCTGCCTCTGAGCTATTCCAGAAGTAGTGAGGAGGCTTTTT
TGGAGGCCTAGGCTTTTGCAAAAAGCTCCCGGGAGCTTGTATATCCATTTTCGGATCTGATCAGCACGTG
TTGACAATTAATCATCGGCATAGTATATCGGCATAGTATAATACGACAAGGTGAGGAACTAAACCATGGC
CAAGTTGACCAGTGCCGTTCCGGTGCTCACCGCGCGCGACGTCGCCGGAGCGGTCGAGTTCTGGACCGAC
CGGCTCGGGTTCTCCCGGGACTTCGTGGAGGACGACTTCGCCGGTGTGGTCCGGGACGACGTGACCCTGT
TCATCAGCGCGGTCCAGGACCAGGTGGTGCCGGACAACACCCTGGCCTGGGTGTGGGTGCGCGGCCTGGA
CGAGCTGTACGCCGAGTGGTCGGAGGTCGTGTCCACGAACTTCCGGGACGCCTCCGGGCCGGCCATGACC
GAGATCGGCGAGCAGCCGTGGGGGCGGGAGTTCGCCCTGCGCGACCCGGCCGGCAACTGCGTGCACTTCG
TGGCCGAGGAGCAGGACTGACACGTGCTACGAGATTTCGATTCCACCGCCGCCTTCTATGAAAGGTTGGG
CTTCGGAATCGTTTTCCGGGACGCCGGCTGGATGATCCTCCAGCGCGGGGATCTCATGCTGGAGTTCTTC
GCCCACCCCAACTTGTTTATTGCAGCTTATAATGGTTACAAATAAAGCAATAGCATCACAAATTTCACAA
ATAAAGCATTTTTTTCACTGCATTCTAGTTGTGGTTTGTCCAAACTCATCAATGTATCTTATCATGTCTG
TATACCGTCGACCTCTAGCTAGAGCTTGGCGTAATCATGGTCATAGCTGTTTCCTGTGTGAAATTGTTAT
CCGCTCACAATTCCACACAACATACGAGCCGGAAGCATAAAGTGTAAAGCCTGGGGTGCCTAATGAGTGA
GCTAACTCACATTAATTGCGTTGCGCTCACTGCCCGCTTTCCAGTCGGGAAACCTGTCGTGCCAGCTGCA
TTAATGAATCGGCCAACGCGCGGGGAGAGGCGGTTTGCGTATTGGGCGCTCTTCCGCTTCCTCGCTCACT
GACTCGCTGCGCTCGGTCGTTCGGCTGCGGCGAGCGGTATCAGCTCACTCAAAGGCGGTAATACGGTTAT
CCACAGAATCAGGGGATAACGCAGGAAAGAACATGTGAGCAAAAGGCCAGCAAAAGGCCAGGAACCGTAA
AAAGGCCGCGTTGCTGGCGTTTTTCCATAGGCTCCGCCCCCCTGACGAGCATCACAAAAATCGACGCTCA
AGTCAGAGGTGGCGAAACCCGACAGGACTATAAAGATACCAGGCGTTTCCCCCTGGAAGCTCCCTCGTGC
GCTCTCCTGTTCCGACCCTGCCGCTTACCGGATACCTGTCCGCCTTTCTCCCTTCGGGAAGCGTGGCGCT
TTCTCATAGCTCACGCTGTAGGTATCTCAGTTCGGTGTAGGTCGTTCGCTCCAAGCTGGGCTGTGTGCAC
GAACCCCCCGTTCAGCCCGACCGCTGCGCCTTATCCGGTAACTATCGTCTTGAGTCCAACCCGGTAAGAC
ACGACTTATCGCCACTGGCAGCAGCCACTGGTAACAGGATTAGCAGAGCGAGGTATGTAGGCGGTGCTAC
AGAGTTCTTGAAGTGGTGGCCTAACTACGGCTACACTAGAAGAACAGTATTTGGTATCTGCGCTCTGCTG
AAGCCAGTTACCTTCGGAAAAAGAGTTGGTAGCTCTTGATCCGGCAAACAAACCACCGCTGGTAGCGGTG
GTTTTTTTGTTTGCAAGCAGCAGATTACGCGCAGAAAAAAAGGATCTCAAGAAGATCCTTTGATCTTTTC
TACGGGGTCTGACGCTCAGTGGAACGAAAACTCACGTTAAGGGATTTTGGTCATGAGATTATCAAAAAGG
ATCTTCACCTAGATCCTTTTAAATTAAAAATGAAGTTTTAAATCAATCTAAAGTATATATGAGTAAACTT
GGTCTGACAGTTACCAATGCTTAATCAGTGAGGCACCTATCTCAGCGATCTGTCTATTTCGTTCATCCAT
AGTTGCCTGACTCCCCGTCGTGTAGATAACTACGATACGGGAGGGCTTACCATCTGGCCCCAGTGCTGCA
ATGATACCGCGAGACCCACGCTCACCGGCTCCAGATTTATCAGCAATAAACCAGCCAGCCGGAAGGGCCG
AGCGCAGAAGTGGTCCTGCAACTTTATCCGCCTCCATCCAGTCTATTAATTGTTGCCGGGAAGCTAGAGT
AAGTAGTTCGCCAGTTAATAGTTTGCGCAACGTTGTTGCCATTGCTACAGGCATCGTGGTGTCACGCTCG
TCGTTTGGTATGGCTTCATTCAGCTCCGGTTCCCAACGATCAAGGCGAGTTACATGATCCCCCATGTTGT
GCAAAAAAGCGGTTAGCTCCTTCGGTCCTCCGATCGTTGTCAGAAGTAAGTTGGCCGCAGTGTTATCACT
CATGGTTATGGCAGCACTGCATAATTCTCTTACTGTCATGCCATCCGTAAGATGCTTTTCTGTGACTGGT
GAGTACTCAACCAAGTCATTCTGAGAATAGTGTATGCGGCGACCGAGTTGCTCTTGCCCGGCGTCAATAC
GGGATAATACCGCGCCACATAGCAGAACTTTAAAAGTGCTCATCATTGGAAAACGTTCTTCGGGGCGAAA
ACTCTCAAGGATCTTACCGCTGTTGAGATCCAGTTCGATGTAACCCACTCGTGCACCCAACTGATCTTCA
GCATCTTTTACTTTCACCAGCGTTTCTGGGTGAGCAAAAACAGGAAGGCAAAATGCCGCAAAAAAGGGAA
TAAGGGCGACACGGAAATGTTGAATACTCATACTCTTCCTTTTTCAATATTATTGAAGCATTTATCAGGG
TTATTGTCTCATGAGCGGATACATATTTGAATGTATTTAGAAAAATAAACAAATAGGGGTTCCGCGCACA
TTTCCCCGAAAAGTGCCACCTGAC
Features (pLannotate 1.2.2; 37 found; start..end, strand, type, name):
     31..83      -  misc_feature   bom (fragment): basis of mobility region from pBR322
    238..617     +  enhancer       CMV enhancer: human cytomegalovirus immediate early enhancer
    618..817     +  promoter       CMV promoter: human cytomegalovirus (CMV) immediate early promoter
    835..1015    +  LTR            5' LTR (truncated): truncated 5' long terminal repeat (LTR) from HIV-1
   1062..1187    +  misc_feature   HIV-1 Ψ: packaging signal of human immunodeficiency virus type 1
   1171..1534    +  CDS            HIV-1 gag (fragment): gag protein from human immunodeficiency virus 1; gag
   1680..1913    +  misc_feature   RRE: The Rev response element (RRE) of HIV-1 allows for Rev-dependent mRNA export from the nucleus to the cytoplasm.
   2290..2390    +  CDS            Rev (fragment): human immunodeficiency virus 1 (HIV-1) Rev protein; rev; enhances nuclear export of unspliced and incompletely spliced viral mRNAs
   2440..2557    +  misc_feature   cPPT/CTS: central polypurine tract and central termination sequence of HIV-1
   2607..2625    +  CDS            small t antigen (fragment): SV40 (simian virus 40) small t antigen
   2651..2891    +  promoter       U6 promoter: RNA polymerase III promoter for human U6 snRNA
   2892..2909    +  misc_feature   MCS (fragment): pBluescript multiple cloning site
   2929..3004    +  misc_RNA       gRNA scaffold: guide RNA scaffold for the Streptococcus pyogenes CRISPR/Cas9 system
   3100..3403    +  enhancer       CMV enhancer: human cytomegalovirus immediate early enhancer
   3405..3682    +  promoter       chicken β-actin promoter: No description available
   3707..5425    +  CDS            Cas9(N): N-terminal portion of Streptococcus pyogenes Cas9 (Zetsche et al., 2015)
   5312..7810    +  CDS            Cas9(C): C-terminal portion of Streptococcus pyogenes Cas9 (Zetsche et al., 2015)
   7949..8347    +  CDS            BSD: blasticidin S deaminase; Aspergillus terreus BSD; confers resistance to blasticidin
   8348..8372    +  misc_feature   MCS (fragment): pBluescript multiple cloning site
   8372..8960    +  misc_feature   WPRE: woodchuck hepatitis virus posttranscriptional regulatory element
   8897..9478    +  CDS            nef (fragment): NEF_HV1H2 - Experimental evidence at protein level: Swiss-Prot protein existence level 1. Extracellular Nef protein targets CD4(+) T-lymphocytes for apoptosis by interacting with CXCR4 surface receptors. From Human immunodeficiency virus type 1 group M subtype B (isolate HXB2) (HIV-1).
   9485..9665    +  LTR            5' LTR (truncated): truncated 5' long terminal repeat (LTR) from HIV-1
   9697..9921    +  polyA_signal   bGH poly(A) signal: bovine growth hormone polyadenylation signal
   9925..9946    +  promoter       SV40 promoter (fragment): SV40 enhancer and early promoter
   9967..10395   +  rep_origin     f1 ori (sequence partly withheld): f1 bacteriophage origin of replication; arrow indicates direction of (+) strand synthesis
  10409..10738   +  promoter       SV40 promoter: SV40 enhancer and early promoter
  10786..10833   +  promoter       EM7 promoter: synthetic bacterial promoter&nbsp
  10852..11226   +  CDS            BleoR: antibiotic-binding protein; Sh ble from Streptoalloteichus hindustanus; confers resistance to bleomycin, phleomycin, and Zeocin™
  11236..11361   +  CDS            ble (fragment): BLE_KLEPN - Experimental evidence at protein level: Swiss-Prot protein existence level 1. Binding protein with a strong affinity to the bleomycin family of antibiotics. Binds to CL990; an antimitotic-antibiotic compound. From Klebsiella pneumoniae.
  11356..11477   +  polyA_signal   SV40 poly(A) signal: SV40 polyadenylation signal
  11548..11570   -  protein_bind   lac operator (fragment): The lac repressor binds to the lac operator to inhibit transcription in E. coli. This inhibition can be relieved by adding lactose or isopropyl-β-D-thiogalactopyranoside (IPTG). lac repressor encoded by lacI
  11574..11604   -  promoter       lac promoter: promoter for the E. coli lac operon
  11619..11640   -  protein_bind   CAP binding site: CAP binding activates transcription in the presence of cAMP. E. coli catabolite activator protein
  11653..11745   -  CDS            lacI (fragment): lac repressor; lacI; The lac repressor binds to the lac operator to inhibit transcription in E. coli. This inhibition can be relieved by adding lactose or isopropyl-β-D-thiogalactopyranoside (IPTG).
  11928..12516   -  rep_origin     ori: high-copy-number ColE1/pMB1/pBR322/pUC origin of replication
  12687..13547   -  CDS            AmpR: β-lactamase; bla; confers resistance to ampicillin, carbenicillin, and related antibiotics
  13548..13652   -  promoter       AmpR promoter: bla
