[The description below was written by a language model from this plasmid's Addgene catalogue record and pLannotate feature annotations shown in this document.]
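Description:
pLenti-U6-sgCTG-CAG-Cas9D10A nickase-Blast is a 13.7 kb all-in-one lentiviral CRISPR transfer plasmid for mammalian cells. The catalogue lists pUC57 as its backbone. It is propagated in E. coli as a high-copy plasmid through a ColE1/pUC-type origin with ampicillin selection (AmpR). An f1 origin and an SV40/EM7-driven bleomycin/Zeocin resistance cassette are also annotated in the backbone, outside the viral region.

The packaged portion has the layout of a third-generation-style vector. A CMV enhancer/promoter replaces the U3 region upstream of a truncated HIV-1 5' LTR to drive genomic RNA synthesis in packaging cells. This is followed by the Ψ packaging signal with a gag fragment, the Rev response element for Rev-dependent nuclear export, and the cPPT/CTS. A second truncated LTR and a bGH polyadenylation signal close the unit.

Two expression units lie between these elements. A human U6 Pol III promoter drives a single guide RNA made of a CTG-repeat spacer (targeting (CUG)6) fused to the S. pyogenes gRNA scaffold. A CAG-type promoter (CMV enhancer plus chicken β-actin promoter) drives SpCas9 carrying the D10A mutation, which inactivates the RuvC domain so that the enzyme nicks one strand rather than cutting both. The annotation splits Cas9 into overlapping N- and C-terminal features, but they appear to form one continuous coding region. Blasticidin S deaminase follows Cas9 for selection of transduced cells, although the feature table does not identify the linker between them. A WPRE downstream enhances transcript expression.

According to the associated publication title, the construct is used for Cas9 nickase-mediated contraction of expanded CAG/CTG repeats at disease loci.
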