Addgene plasmid #216733: pLenti-U6-sgCTG-CAG-Cas9D10A nickase-Blast
Purpose: Expresses SpCas9-D10A nickase under a CAG promoter together with a blasticidin resistance gene, along with a U6 promoter driving the sgCTG (target sequence: (CUG)6). Suitable for lentivirus packaging.
Depositing lab: Vincent Dion. Publication: Cas9 nickase-mediated contraction of CAG/CTG repeats at multiple disease loci. Alvaro Murillo, Melanie Alpaugh, Meghan Larin, Emma L. Randall, Laura Heraty, Ruban Rex Durairaj, Alys N. Aston, Alysha S. Taylor, Alex Mas Monteys, Nina Stöberl, Aeverie E. R. Heuchan, Pascale Aeschlimann, Soumyasree Bhattacharyya, Nicholas D. Allen, Jack Puymirat, Beverly L. Davidson, Francesca Cicchetti, Mariah Lelos, Vincent Dion. bioRxiv 10.1101/2024.02.19.580669.
Backbone
  Vector backbone: pUC57
  Backbone manufacturer: Genscript
  Vector type: Mammalian Expression, Lentiviral, CRISPR
Growth in bacteria
  Bacterial resistance: Ampicillin, 100 μg/mL
  Growth temperature: 37°C
  Growth strain: NEB Stable
  Copy number: High Copy
Gene/Insert
  Gene/Insert name: Cas9-D10A nickase and sgCTG
  gRNA/shRNA sequence: CTGCTGCTGCTGCTGCTGC
  Species: S pyogenes
  Mutation: D10A
  Promoter: U6 and CAG
  Cloning method: Unknown
  Sequencing primers: 5′ n/a
Terms and licenses: Academic/Nonprofit Terms; Industry Terms: Not Available to Industry
How to cite: pLenti-U6-sgCTG-CAG-Cas9D10A nickase-Blast was a gift from Vincent Dion (Addgene plasmid # 216733 ; http://n2t.net/addgene:216733 ; RRID:Addgene_216733)
